>Addgene plasmid #134920 | pPB-CAG-hCas3 | addgene full sequence | sequence record 267579 | Addgene NGS Result
CTAAATTGTAAGCGTTAATATTTTGTTAAAATTCGCGTTAAATTTTTGTTAAATCAGCTCATTTTTTAAC
CAATAGGCCGAAATCGGCAAAATCCCTTATAAATCAAAAGAATAGACCGAGATAGGGT
[37 nt withheld, positions 129-165]
AAAGAACGTGGACTCCAACGTCAAAGG
[49 nt withheld, positions 193-241]
T
[91 nt withheld, positions 243-333]
G
[124 nt withheld, positions 335-458]
CCCATTCGCCATTCAGGCTGCGCAACTGTTGGGAAGGGCGATCGGTGCGGGCCTCTTCGCTATTACGCCA
GCTGGCGAAAGGGGGATGTGCTGCAAGGCGATTAAGTTGGGTAACGCCAGGGTTTTCCCAGTCACGACGT
TGTAAAACGACGGCCAGTGAGCGCGCGTAATACGACTCACTATAGGGCGAATTGGGGCGCGCCATTCTAG
ATTAACCCTAGAAAGATAGTCTGCGTAAAATTGACGCATGCATTCTTGAAATATTGCTCTCTCTTTCTAA
ATAGCGCGAATCCGTCGCTGTGCATTTAGGACATCTCAGTCGCCGCTTGGAGCTCCCGTGAGGCGTGCTT
GTCAATGCGGTAAGTGTCACTGATTTTGAACTATAACGACCGCGTGAGTCAAAATGACGCATGATTATCT
TTTACGTGACTTTTAAGATTTAACTCATACGATAATTATATTGTTATTTCATGTTCTACTTACGTGATAA
CTTATTATATATATATTTTCTTGTTATAGATATCAACTAGAATGCTAGCATGGGCCCATCTCGACATTGA
TTATTGACTAGTTATTAATAGTAATCAATTACGGGGTCATTAGTTCATAGCCCATATATGGAGTTCCGCG
TTACATAACTTACGGTAAATGGCCCGCCTGGCTGACCGCCCAACGACCCCCGCCCATTGACGTCAATAAT
GACGTATGTTCCCATAGTAACGCCAATAGGGACTTTCCATTGACGTCAATGGGTGGAGTATTTACGGTAA
ACTGCCCACTTGGCAGTACATCAAGTGTATCATATGCCAAGTACGCCCCCTATTGACGTCAATGACGGTA
AATGGCCCGCCTGGCATTATGCCCAGTACATGACCTTATGGGACTTTCCTACTTGGCAGTACATCTACGT
ATTAGTCATCGCTATTACCATGGTCGAGGTGAGCCCCACGTTCTGCTTCACTCTCCCCATCTCCCCCCCC
TCCCCACCCCCAATTTTGTATTTATTTATTTTTTAATTATTTTGTGCAGCGATGGGGGCGGGGGGGGGGG
GGGNCGCGCGCCAGGCGGGGCGGGGCGGGGCGAGGGGCGGGGCGGGGCGAGGCGGAGAGGTGCGGCGGCA
GCCAATCAGAGCGGCGCGCTCCGAAAGTTTCCTTTTATGGCGAGGCGGCGGCGGCGGCGGCCCTATAAAA
AGCGAAGCGCGCGGCGGGCGGGAGTCGCTGCGCGCTGCCTTCGCCCCGTGCCCCGCTCCGCCGCCGCCTC
GCGCCGCCCGCCCCGGCTCTGACTGACCGCGTTACTCCCACAGGTGAGCGGGCGGGACGGCCCTTCTCCT
CCGGGCTGTAATTAGCGCTTGGTTTAATGACGGCTTGTTTCTTTTCTGTGGCTGCGTGAAAGCCTTGAGG
GGCTCCGGGAGGGCCCTTTGTGCGGGGGGAGCGGCTCGGGGGGTGCGTGCGTGTGTGTGTGCGTGGGGAG
CGCCGCGTGCGGCTCCGCGCTGCCCGGCGGCTGTGAGCGCTGCGGGCGCGGCGCGGGGCTTTGTGCGCTC
CGCAGTGTGCGCGAGGGGAGCGCGGCCGGGGGCGGTGCCCCGCGGTGCGGGGGGGGCTGCGAGGGGAACA
AAGGCTGCGTGCGGGGTGTGTGCGTGGGGGGGTGAGCAGGGGGTGTGGGCGCGTCGGTCGGGCTGCAACC
CCCCCTGCACCCCCCTCCCCGAGTTGCTGAGCACGGCCCGGCTTCGGGTGCGGGGCTCCGTACGGGGCGT
GGCGCGGGGCTCGCCGTGCCGGGCGGGGGGTGGCGGCAGGTGGGGGTGCCGGGCGGGGCGGGGCCGCCTC
GGGCCGGGGAGGGCTCGGGGGAGGGGCGCGGCGGCCCCCGGAGCGCCGGCGGCTGTCGAGGCGCGGCGAG
CCGCAGCCATTGCCTTTTATGGTAATCGTGCGAGAGGGCGCAGGGACTTCCTTTGTCCCAAATCTGTGCG
GAGCCGAAATCTGGGAGGCGCCGCCGCACCCCCTCTAGCGGGCGCGGGGCGAAGCGGTGCGGCGCCGGCA
GGAAGGAAATGGGCGGGGAGGGCCTTCGTGCGTCGCCGCGCCGCCGTCCCCTTCTCCCTCTCCAGCCTCG
GGGCTGTCCGCGGGGGGACGGCTGCCTTCGGGGGGGACGGGGCAGGGCGGGGTTCGGCTTCTGGCGTGTG
ACCGGCGGCTCTAGAGCCTCTGCTAACCATGTTCATGCCTTCTTCTTTTTCCTACAGCTCCTGGGCAACG
TGCTGGTTATTGTGCTGTCTCATCATTTTGGCAAAGAATTCAGATCTGAATTCTAATACGACTCACTATA
GGGAGAGCCGCCACCATGGCCAAGAGAACAGCCGATGGCAGCGAGTTCGAGAGCCCCAAGAAGAAGCGGA
AGGTCGAGGAACCCTTCAAGTACATCTGCCACTACTGGGGCAAGAGCAGCAAGAGCCTGACCAAGGGCAA
CGACATCCATCTGCTGATCTACCACTGCCTGGATGTGGCCGCTGTGGCTGACTGTTGGTGGGATCAGTCT
GTGGTGCTGCAGAACACCTTCTGCCGGAACGAGATGCTGAGCAAGCAGAGAGTGAAGGCCTGGCTGCTGT
TCTTTATCGCCCTGCACGACATCGGCAAGTTCGACATCCGGTTCCAGTACAAGAGCGCCGAGAGCTGGCT
GAAGCTGAACCCTGCTACACCCAGCCTGAACGGCCCTAGCACACAGATGTGCCGGAAGTTCAATCACGGC
GCTGCCGGCCTGTACTGGTTCAACCAGGATAGCCTGAGCGAGCAGTCCCTGGGCGACTTCTTCAGCTTCT
TCGACGCCGCTCCTCATCCTTACGAGTCCTGGTTTCCTTGGGTCGAAGCCGTGACAGGCCACCACGGCTT
TATTCTGCACAGCCAGGACCAGGACAAGAGCAGATGGGAGATGCCTGCCAGCCTGGCCTCTTATGCCGCT
CAGGATAAGCAGGCCCGGGAAGAGTGGATCTCTGTGCTGGAAGCCCTGTTTCTGACACCAGCCGGCCTGA
GCATCAACGATATCCCTCCAGATTGCAGCAGCCTGCTGGCCGGCTTTTGTTCTCTGGCCGATTGGCTCGG
CAGCTGGACAACCACCAACACCTTTCTGTTCAACGAGGACGCCCCTAGCGACATCAACGCCCTGAGAACC
TACTTCCAGGACAGACAGCAGGACGCCAGCAGAGTGCTGGAACTGTCTGGCCTGGTGTCCAACAAGAGAT
GCTACGAAGGGGTGCACGCCCTGCTGGACAATGGCTATCAGCCTAGACAGCTGCAGGTCCTGGTGGATGC
TCTGCCTGTTGCTCCTGGCCTGACAGTGATTGAAGCCCCTACAGGCAGCGGCAAGACAGAAACAGCCCTG
GCCTATGCCTGGAAGCTGATCGACCAGCAGATCGCCGACAGCGTGATCTTCGCTCTGCCAACACAGGCCA
CAGCCAACGCCATGCTGACCAGAATGGAAGCCTCTGCCAGCCACCTGTTCAGCAGCCCCAATCTGATTCT
GGCCCACGGCAACAGCAGATTCAATCACCTGTTCCAGAGCATCAAGTCCCGGGCCATCACAGAGCAGGGA
CAAGAGGAAGCTTGGGTGCAGTGCTGTCAGTGGCTGAGCCAGAGCAACAAGAAAGTGTTCCTGGGCCAGA
TCGGCGTGTGCACCATTGACCAGGTGCTGATCTCAGTGCTGCCCGTGAAGCACCGGTTCATCAGAGGACT
CGGCATCGGCAGATCCGTGCTGATCGTGGATGAAGTGCACGCCTACGACACCTACATGAACGGCCTGCTT
GAGGCCGTGCTGAAAGCCCAGGCTGATGTTGGCGGAAGCGTGATCCTGCTGAGCGCCACACTGCCTATGA
AGCAGAAGCAGAAACTGCTGGATACCTACGGCCTGCACACCGATCCTGTGGAAAACAACAGCGCCTATCC
TCTGATCAATTGGAGAGGCGTGAACGGCGCCCAGAGATTCGATCTGCTTGCCCATCCTGAGCAGCTGCCT
CCAAGATTCAGCATCCAGCCTGAGCCTATCTGCCTGGCCGACATGCTGCCTGACCTGACCATGCTGGAAC
GGATGATCGCCGCTGCTAATGCCGGTGCTCAAGTGTGCCTGATCTGCAACCTGGTGGACGTGGCCCAAGT
GTGCTACCAGAGACTGAAAGAGCTGAACAACACCCAGGTGGACATCGACCTGTTTCACGCCCGGTTCACC
CTGAACGACCGGCGCGAGAAAGAAAACAGAGTGATCAGCAACTTCGGCAAGAACGGCAAGCGGAATGTGG
GCAGAATCCTGGTGGCTACACAGGTGGTGGAACAGAGCCTGGACGTGGACTTCGACTGGCTGATCACCCA
GCACTGTCCCGCCGACCTGCTGTTTCAAAGACTGGGCAGACTGCACCGGCACCACCGGAAGTATAGACCT
GCCGGCTTTGAGATCCCCGTGGCCACAATTTTGCTGCCCGATGGCGAAGGCTACGGCAGACACGAGCACA
TCTACAGCAACGTGCGAGTGATGTGGCGGACCCAGCAGCACATCGAGGAACTGAATGGCGCCAGCCTGTT
CTTCCCTGATGCCTATCGACAGTGGCTGGACAGCATCTACGACGACGCCGAGATGGATGAGCCTGAGTGG
GTCGGAAACGGCATGGACAAGTTTGAGTCCGCCGAGTGCGAGAAGCGGTTCAAGGCCAGAAAGGTTCTGC
AGTGGGCCGAAGAGTACAGCCTGCAGGACAACGACGAGACAATCCTGGCCGTGACCAGAGATGGCGAGAT
GTCTCTGCCTCTGCTGCCCTACGTGCAGACCAGCTCTGGAAAACAGCTGCTGGACGGCCAGGTGTACGAG
GATCTGTCTCACGAGCAGCAGTACGAGGCCCTGGCTCTGAATAGAGTGAACGTGCCCTTCACCTGGAAGC
GGAGCTTTAGCGAAGTGGTGGACGAGGATGGACTGCTGTGGCTCGAAGGGAAGCAGAATCTGGACGGCTG
GGTCTGGCAGGGCAACTCCATCGTGATCACCTACACAGGCGACGAGGGCATGACAAGAGTGATCCCCGCC
AATCCTAAGAAGAGGACCGCCGACGGCTCCGAGTTCGAATCTCCTAAGAAAAAACGCAAGGTCGAGTGAT
ATCCTCGAGATGCATCGATGATCTAGAGCTCGCTGATCAGCCTCGACTGTGCCTTCTAGTTGCCAGCCAT
CTGTTGTTTGCCCCTCCCCCGTGCCTTCCTTGACCCTGGAAGGTGCCACTCCCACTGTCCTTTCCTAATA
AAATGAGGAAATTGCATCGCATTGTCTGAGTAGGTGTCATTCTATTCTGGGGGGTGGGGTGGGGCAGGAC
AGCAAGGGGGAGGATTGGGAAGACAATAGCAGGCATGCTGGGGATGCGGTGGGCTCTATGGCTTCTGAGG
CGGAAAGAACCTGCAGCCCAAGCTTGGCGTAATCATGGTCATAGCTGTTTCCTGTGTGAAATTGTTATCC
GCTCACAATTCCACACAACATACGAGCCGGAAGCATAAAGTGTAAAGCCTGGGGTGCCTAATGAGTGAGC
TAACTCACATTAATTGCGTTGCGCTCACTGCCCGCTTTCCAGTCGGGAAACCTGTCGTGCCAGCGGATCC
ATTCATGAATGAATTCATGTCGACATACTAGTTAAAAGTTTTGTTACTTTATAGAAGAAATTTTGAGTTT
TTGTTTTTTTTTAATAAATAAATAAACATAAATAAATTGTTTGTTGAATTTATTATTAGTATGTAAGTGT
AAATATAATAAAACTTAATATCTATTCAAATTAATAAATAAACCTCGATATACAGACCGATAAAACACAT
GCGTCAATTTTACGCATGATTATCTTTAACGTACGTCACAATATGATTATCTTTCTAGGGTTAATCTAGT
ATACGCGTATGCGGCCGCTTAATTAATCCAGCTTTTGTTCCCTTTAGTGAGGGTTAATTGCGCGCTTGGC
GTAATCATGGTCATAGCTGTTTCCTGTGTGAAATTGTTATCCGCTCACAATTCCACACAACATACGAGCC
GGAAGCATAAAGTGTAAAGCCTGGGGTGCCTAATGAGTGAGCTAACTCACATTAATTGCGTTGCGCTCAC
TGCCCGCTTTCCAGTCGGGAAACCTGTCGTGCCAGCTGCATTAATGAATCGGCCAACGCGCGGGGAGAGG
CGGTTTGCGTATTGGGCGCTCTTCCGCTTCCTCGCTCACTGACTCGCTGCGCTCGGTCGTTCGGCTGCGG
CGAGCGGTATCAGCTCACTCAAAGGCGGTAATACGGTTATCCACAGAATCAGGGGATAACGCAGGAAAGA
ACATGTGAGCAAAAGGCCAGCAAAAGGCCAGGAACCGTAAAAAGGCCGCGTTGCTGGCGTTTTTCCATAG
GCTCCGCCCCCCTGACGAGCATCACAAAAATCGACGCTCAAGTCAGAGGTGGCGAAACCCGACAGGACTA
TAAAGATACCAGGCGTTTCCCCCTGGAAGCTCCCTCGTGCGCTCTCCTGTTCCGACCCTGCCGCTTACCG
GATACCTGTCCGCCTTTCTCCCTTCGGGAAGCGTGGCGCTTTCTCATAGCTCACGCTGTAGGTATCTCAG
TTCGGTGTAGGTCGTTCGCTCCAAGCTGGGCTGTGTGCACGAACCCCCCGTTCAGCCCGACCGCTGCGCC
TTATCCGGTAACTATCGTCTTGAGTCCAACCCGGTAAGACACGACTTATCGCCACTGGCAGCAGCCACTG
GTAACAGGATTAGCAGAGCGAGGTATGTAGGCGGTGCTACAGAGTTCTTGAAGTGGTGGCCTAACTACGG
CTACACTAGAAGAACAGTATTTGGTATCTGCGCTCTGCTGAAGCCAGTTACCTTCGGAAAAAGAGTTGGT
AGCTCTTGATCCGGCAAACAAACCACCGCTGGTAGCGGTGGTTTTTTTGTTTGCAAGCAGCAGATTACGC
GCAGAAAAAAAGGATCTCAAGAAGATCCTTTGATCTTTTCTACGGGGTCTGACGCTCAGTGGAACGAAAA
CTCACGTTAAGGGATTTTGGTCATGAGATTATCAAAAAGGATCTTCACCTAGATCCTTTTAAATTAAAAA
TGAAGTTTTAAATCAATCTAAAGTATATATGAGTAAACTTGGTCTGACAGTTACCAATGCTTAATCAGTG
AGGCACCTATCTCAGCGATCTGTCTATTTCGTTCATCCATAGTTGCCTGACTCCCCGTCGTGTAGATAAC
TACGATACGGGAGGGCTTACCATCTGGCCCCAGTGCTGCAATGATACCGCGAGACCCACGCTCACCGGCT
CCAGATTTATCAGCAATAAACCAGCCAGCCGGAAGGGCCGAGCGCAGAAGTGGTCCTGCAACTTTATCCG
CCTCCATCCAGTCTATTAATTGTTGCCGGGAAGCTAGAGTAAGTAGTTCGCCAGTTAATAGTTTGCGCAA
CGTTGTTGCCATTGCTACAGGCATCGTGGTGTCACGCTCGTCGTTTGGTATGGCTTCATTCAGCTCCGGT
TCCCAACGATCAAGGCGAGTTACATGATCCCCCATGTTGTGCAAAAAAGCGGTTAGCTCCTTCGGTCCTC
CGATCGTTGTCAGAAGTAAGTTGGCCGCAGTGTTATCACTCATGGTTATGGCAGCACTGCATAATTCTCT
TACTGTCATGCCATCCGTAAGATGCTTTTCTGTGACTGGTGAGTACTCAACCAAGTCATTCTGAGAATAG
TGTATGCGGCGACCGAGTTGCTCTTGCCCGGCGTCAATACGGGATAATACCGCGCCACATAGCAGAACTT
TAAAAGTGCTCATCATTGGAAAACGTTCTTCGGGGCGAAAACTCTCAAGGATCTTACCGCTGTTGAGATC
CAGTTCGATGTAACCCACTCGTGCACCCAACTGATCTTCAGCATCTTTTACTTTCACCAGCGTTTCTGGG
TGAGCAAAAACAGGAAGGCAAAATGCCGCAAAAAAGGGAATAAGGGCGACACGGAAATGTTGAATACTCA
TACTCTTCCTTTTTCAATATTATTGAAGCATTTATCAGGGTTATTGTCTCATGAGCGGATACATATTTGA
ATGTATTTAGAAAAATAAACAAATAGGGGTTCCGCGCACATTTCCCCGAAAAGTGCCAC
Features (pLannotate 1.2.2; 23 found; start..end, strand, type, name):
     30..458     -  rep_origin     f1 ori (sequence partly withheld): f1 bacteriophage origin of replication; arrow indicates direction of (+) strand synthesis
    463..618     -  CDS            lacZα (fragment): LacZα fragment of β-galactosidase; lacZ fragment
    626..644     +  promoter       T7 promoter: promoter for bacteriophage T7 RNA polymerase
   1011..1390    +  enhancer       CMV enhancer: human cytomegalovirus immediate early enhancer
   1392..1668    +  promoter       chicken β-actin promoter: No description available
   1669..2685    +  intron         chimeric intron: chimera between introns from chicken β-actin and rabbit β-globin
   2683..2739    +  CDS            HBB (fragment): HBB_LEPEU - Experimental evidence at protein level: Swiss-Prot protein existence level 1. Involved in oxygen transport from the lung to the various peripheral tissues. From Lepus europaeus (European hare).
   2752..2770    +  promoter       T7 promoter: promoter for bacteriophage T7 RNA polymerase
   2847..5507    +  CDS            ygcB: CAS3_ECOLI - Also known as cas3. Experimental evidence at protein level: Swiss-Prot protein existence level 1. Acts as an endonuclease, a 3'-5'exonuclease, and an ATP- dependent dsDNA helicase. Anneals and unwinds R-loops (in which crRNA binds the target DNA, displacing the noncomplementary strand). Unwinding requires ATP, annealing does not. Required along with the Cascade complex for resistance to bacteriophage lambda infection as well as the ability to cure CRISPR-encoding high-copy number plasmid. A Cas3-CasA fusion protein purified with the Cascade complex nicks target plasmid in the pres
   5615..5839    +  polyA_signal   bGH poly(A) signal: bovine growth hormone polyadenylation signal
   5843..5859    +  promoter       SV40 promoter (fragment): SV40 enhancer and early promoter
   5910..5926    -  protein_bind   lac operator: The lac repressor binds to the lac operator to inhibit transcription in E. coli. This inhibition can be relieved by adding lactose or isopropyl-β-D-thiogalactopyranoside (IPTG). lac repressor encoded by lacI
   5934..5964    -  promoter       lac promoter: promoter for the E. coli lac operon
   5979..6000    -  protein_bind   CAP binding site: CAP binding activates transcription in the presence of cAMP. E. coli catabolite activator protein
   6013..6052    -  CDS            lacI (fragment): lac repressor; lacI; The lac repressor binds to the lac operator to inhibit transcription in E. coli. This inhibition can be relieved by adding lactose or isopropyl-β-D-thiogalactopyranoside (IPTG).
   6379..6397    -  promoter       T3 promoter: promoter for bacteriophage T3 RNA polymerase
   6442..6458    -  protein_bind   lac operator: The lac repressor binds to the lac operator to inhibit transcription in E. coli. This inhibition can be relieved by adding lactose or isopropyl-β-D-thiogalactopyranoside (IPTG). lac repressor encoded by lacI
   6466..6496    -  promoter       lac promoter: promoter for the E. coli lac operon
   6511..6532    -  protein_bind   CAP binding site: CAP binding activates transcription in the presence of cAMP. E. coli catabolite activator protein
   6545..6637    -  CDS            lacI (fragment): lac repressor; lacI; The lac repressor binds to the lac operator to inhibit transcription in E. coli. This inhibition can be relieved by adding lactose or isopropyl-β-D-thiogalactopyranoside (IPTG).
   6820..7408    -  rep_origin     ori: high-copy-number ColE1/pMB1/pBR322/pUC origin of replication
   7579..8439    -  CDS            AmpR: β-lactamase; bla; confers resistance to ampicillin, carbenicillin, and related antibiotics
   8440..8544    -  promoter       AmpR promoter: bla
