[The description below was written by a language model from this plasmid's Addgene catalogue record and pLannotate feature annotations shown in this document.]
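Description:
pPB-CAG-hCas3 is a mammalian expression plasmid built on the pPB-CAG-EBNXN backbone. It carries the Cas3 gene of E. coli (ygcB), fused to a bipartite nuclear localisation signal (bpNLS). The "h" in the name suggests adaptation for human cells, although the record does not explicitly mention codon optimisation. The insert of about 2.8 kb was cloned between BglII and XhoI sites, both retained. It is driven by the composite CAG promoter, annotated here as the CMV immediate-early enhancer, the chicken β-actin promoter and a chimeric β-actin/β-globin intron, which together give strong, broadly active expression. A bovine growth hormone polyadenylation signal terminates the transcript. A T7 promoter sits just upstream of the coding sequence.

For propagation in E. coli, the 8.6 kb plasmid has a high-copy ColE1/pUC-type origin and an ampicillin resistance gene (β-lactamase) with its own promoter. It also carries an f1 origin and cloning-vector remnants such as lacZα and lacI fragments, lac promoter/operator elements and T3/T7 promoters. No mammalian selection marker is annotated. The "pPB" prefix implies a piggyBac transposon backbone, but the feature table does not annotate any piggyBac terminal repeats, so their presence cannot be confirmed from this record.

Cas3 is the nuclease-helicase effector of type I-E CRISPR systems. It is recruited to R-loops formed by the crRNA-guided Cascade complex, where it unwinds and degrades target DNA. Accordingly, this plasmid is one component of a three-part genome-editing system for mammalian cells. It is used together with pCAG-All-in-one-hCascade, which supplies the Cascade complex, and pBS-U6-crRNA-targeted, which supplies the targeting crRNA.
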