Addgene plasmid #134920: pPB-CAG-hCas3
Purpose: Components for genome editing in mammalian cells with pCAG-All-in-one-hCascade and pBS-U6-crRNA-targeted.
Depositing lab: Tomoji Mashimo. Depositing organization: University of Tokyo, Institute of Medical Science (IMS). Publication: CRISPR-Cas3 induces broad and unidirectional genome editing in human cells. Morisaka H, Yoshimi K, Okuzaki Y, Gee P, Kunihiro Y, Sonpho E, Xu H, Sasakawa N, Naito Y, Nakada S, Yamamoto T, Sano S, Hotta A, Takeda J, Mashimo T. Nat Commun. 2019 Dec 6;10(1):5302. doi: 10.1038/s41467-019-13226-x. PubMed 31811138.
Backbone
  Vector backbone: pPB-CAG-EBNXN
  Backbone manufacturer: Wellcome Sanger Institute
  Vector type: Mammalian Expression
Growth in bacteria
  Bacterial resistance: Ampicillin, 100 μg/mL
  Growth temperature: 37°C
  Growth strain: DH5alpha
  Copy number: High Copy
Gene/Insert
  Gene/Insert name: Cas3 with bpNLS
  Species: E. coli
  Insert size (bp): 2775
  Promoter: CAG
  Cloning method: Restriction Enzyme; 5′ cloning site BglII (not destroyed); 3′ cloning site XhoI (not destroyed)
  Sequencing primers: 5′ CTTCTCCATCTCCAGCCTCGGGGCT; 3′ TAGAAGGCACAGTCGAGG
Terms and licenses: Academic/Nonprofit Terms; Industry Terms: Not Available to Industry
How to cite: pPB-CAG-hCas3 was a gift from Tomoji Mashimo (Addgene plasmid # 134920 ; http://n2t.net/addgene:134920 ; RRID:Addgene_134920)
